Addgene plasmid #230300: AiP13464 - pAAV-AiE0981h-minBG-SYFP2-P2A-3XFLAG-10aa-H2B-WPRE3-BGHpA (Alias: CN3464)
Purpose: AiE0981h is an enhancer sequence, designed to drive AAV-mediated transgene expression in specific populations of brain cells
Depositing lab: Allen Institute for Brain Science & Boaz Levi. Depositing organization: Allen Institute. Publication: A suite of enhancer AAVs and transgenic mouse lines for genetic access to cortical cell types. Ben-Simon Y, Hooper M, Narayan S, Daigle TL, Dwivedi D, Way SW, Oster A, Stafford DA, Mich JK, Taormina MJ, Martinez RA, Opitz-Araya X, Roth JR, Alexander JR, Allen S, Amster A, Arbuckle J, Ayala A, Baker PM, Bakken TE, Barcelli T, Barta S, Bendrick J, Bertagnolli D, Bielstein C, Bishwakarma P, Bowlus J, Boyer G, Brouner K, Casian B, Casper T, Chakka AB, Chakrabarty R, Chance RK, Chavan S, Clark M, Colbert K, Collman F, Daniel S, Departee M, DiValentin P, Donadio N, Dotson N, Egdorf T, Fliss T, Gabitto M, Garcia J, Gary A, Gasperini M, Gloe J, Goldy J, Gore BB, Graybuck L, Greisman N, Haeseleer F, Halterman C, Haradon Z, Hastings SD, Helback O, Ho W, Hockemeyer D, Huang C, Huff S, Hunker A, Johansen N, Jones D, Juneau Z, Kalmbach B, Kannan M, Khem S, Kussick E, Kutsal R, Larsen R, Lee C, Lee AY, Leibly M, Lenz GH, Li S, Liang E, Lusk N, Madigan Z, Malloy J, Malone J, McCue R, Melchor J, Mollenkopf T, Moosman S, Morin E, Newman D, Ng L, Ngo K, Omstead V, Otto S, Oyama A, Pena N, Pham T, Phillips E, Pom CA, Potekhina L, Ransford S, Ray PL, Rette D, Reynoldson C, Rimorin C, Rocha D, Ruiz A, Sanchez REA, Sawyer L, Sedeno-Cortes A, Sevigny JP, Shapovalova N, Shepard N, Shulga L, Sigler AR, Siverts L, Soliman S, Somasundaram S, Staats B, Stewart K, Szelenyi E, Tieu M, Trader C, Tran A, van Velthoven CTJ, Walker M, Wang Y, Weed N, Wirthlin M, Wood T, Wynalda B, Yao Z, Zhou T, Ariza J, Dee N, Reding M, Ronellenfitch K, Mufti S, Sunkin SM, Smith KA, Esposito L, Waters J, Thyagarajan B, Yao S, Lein ES, Zeng H, Levi BP, Ngai J, Ting JT, Tasic B. Cell. 2025 May 16:S0092-8674(25)00513-6. doi: 10.1016/j.cell.2025.05.002. PubMed 40403729.
Backbone
  Vector backbone: pAAV2
  Vector type: AAV
Growth in bacteria
  Bacterial resistance: Ampicillin, 100 μg/mL
  Growth temperature: 37°C
  Growth strain: NEB Stable
  Copy number: High Copy
Gene/Insert
  Gene/Insert name: SYFP2-P2A-3XFLAG-10aa-H2B
  Species: Synthetic
  Promoter: minBG
  Cloning method: Gibson Cloning
Terms and licenses: Academic/Nonprofit Terms; Industry Terms: Not Available to Industry
How to cite: AiP13464 - pAAV-AiE0981h-minBG-SYFP2-P2A-3XFLAG-10aa-H2B-WPRE3-BGHpA (Alias: CN3464) was a gift from Allen Institute for Brain Science & Boaz Levi (Addgene plasmid # 230300 ; http://n2t.net/addgene:230300 ; RRID:Addgene_230300)
