[The description below was written by a language model from this plasmid's Addgene catalogue record and pLannotate feature annotations shown in this document.]
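Description:
AiP13464 (alias CN3464) is an AAV transfer plasmid built on a pAAV2 backbone and intended for packaging into recombinant adeno-associated virus for delivery to brain tissue. It is propagated in E. coli as a high-copy plasmid through a ColE1/pUC-type origin and selected with ampicillin via the β-lactamase gene. An f1 phage origin and small remnants of pBR322 bom and rop sequences are also present in the backbone. AAV2 inverted terminal repeats flank the expression cassette and provide the signals for genome replication and encapsidation. The annotation detects one complete ITR and only short fragments of the other, which may reflect how the software matched this repetitive, structured region. A recombination-reduced host strain is listed, in keeping with the instability of ITRs.

The payload is an enhancer-driven reporter. AiE0981h, a candidate cell-type-specific enhancer, sits upstream of the minimal beta-globin promoter (minBG), which has little activity on its own, so expression depends on the enhancer. Neither element is called in the automated feature table. They presumably occupy the unannotated stretch between the left ITR fragments and the start of the coding sequence. The transcript encodes the yellow fluorescent protein SYFP2, a P2A self-cleaving peptide, and a 3xFLAG tag joined through a 10-amino-acid linker to human histone H2B. This gives two separate products: a free fluorescent protein that fills the cell, and a chromatin-bound epitope-tagged histone that marks nuclei. A shortened WPRE (WPRE3) boosts transcript stability and expression while saving packaging capacity, and the bovine growth hormone polyadenylation signal terminates the cassette. The construct is designed to drive AAV-mediated transgene expression in specific populations of brain cells; the record does not state which populations AiE0981h targets.
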