Features (pLannotate 1.2.2; 16 found; start..end, strand, type, name):
     53..769     +  CDS            SYFP2: SYFP2 is a basic (constitutively fluorescent) yellow fluorescent protein published in 2006, derived from Aequorea victoria. It is reported to be a very rapidly-maturing monomer with moderate acid sensitivity.
    848..913     +  CDS            3xFLAG: three tandem FLAG® epitope tags, followed by an enterokinase cleavage site
    944..1321    +  CDS            H2B: human histone H2B; HIST1H2BJ
   1355..1512    +  misc_feature   WPRE (fragment): woodchuck hepatitis virus posttranscriptional regulatory element
   1518..1598    +  misc_feature   WPRE (fragment): woodchuck hepatitis virus posttranscriptional regulatory element
   1615..1726    +  polyA_signal   bGH poly(A) signal: bovine growth hormone polyadenylation signal
   1844..1984    +  repeat_region  AAV2 ITR: inverted terminal repeat of adeno-associated virus serotype 2 inverted
   1989..2040    -  misc_feature   bom (fragment): basis of mobility region from pBR322
   2059..2514    +  rep_origin     f1 ori (sequence partly withheld): f1 bacteriophage origin of replication; arrow indicates direction of (+) strand synthesis
   2515..2564    -  misc_feature   bom (fragment): basis of mobility region from pBR322
   2666..2701    -  CDS            rop (fragment): Rop protein, which maintains plasmids at low copy number; rop
   2796..2900    +  promoter       AmpR promoter: bla
   2901..3761    +  CDS            AmpR: β-lactamase; bla; confers resistance to ampicillin, carbenicillin, and related antibiotics
   3932..4520    +  rep_origin     ori: high-copy-number ColE1/pMB1/pBR322/pUC origin of replication
   4593..4620    +  repeat_region  AAV2 ITR (fragment): inverted terminal repeat of adeno-associated virus serotype 2 inverted
   4649..4676    +  repeat_region  AAV2 ITR (fragment): inverted terminal repeat of adeno-associated virus serotype 2 inverted
>Addgene plasmid #230300 | AiP13464 - pAAV-AiE0981h-minBG-SYFP2-P2A-3XFLAG-10aa-H2B-WPRE3-BGHpA (Alias: CN3464) | addgene full sequence | sequence record 470676 | Addgene NGS Result
CATTTGCTTCTGGGATCCAGATCTTTCGAAGCTAGCGCTACCGGTCGCCACCATGGTCTCCAAGGGCGAG
GAGCTGTTCACCGGGGTGGTGCCCATCCTGGTCGAGCTGGACGGCGATGTCAACGGCCACAAGTTCAGCG
TGTCCGGCGAGGGCGAGGGCGATGCCACCTACGGCAAGCTGACCCTGAAGCTGATCTGCACCACCGGCAA
GCTGCCCGTGCCCTGGCCCACCCTCGTGACCACCCTGGGCTACGGCGTGCAGTGCTTCGCCCGCTACCCC
GACCACATGAAGCAGCACGACTTCTTCAAGTCCGCCATGCCCGAAGGCTACGTCCAGGAGCGCACCATCT
TCTTCAAAGACGACGGCAACTACAAGACCCGCGCCGAGGTGAAGTTCGAGGGCGACACCCTGGTGAACCG
CATCGAGCTGAAGGGCATCGACTTCAAGGAGGACGGCAACATCCTGGGGCACAAGCTGGAGTACAACTAC
AACAGCCACAACGTCTATATCACCGCCGACAAGCAGAAGAACGGCATCAAGGCCAACTTCAAGATCCGCC
ACAACATCGAGGACGGCGGCGTGCAGCTCGCCGACCACTACCAGCAGAACACCCCCATCGGCGACGGCCC
CGTGCTGCTGCCCGACAACCACTACCTGAGCTACCAGTCCAAGCTGAGCAAAGACCCCAACGAGAAGCGC
GATCACATGGTCCTGCTGGAGTTCGTGACCGCCGCCGGGATCACTCTCGGCATGGACGAGCTGTACAAGG
GCTCTGGTGCTACCAACTTCTCACTGTTGAAACAGGCAGGGGATGTAGAGGAGAATCCAGGGCCTGGTGC
TAGTGGAGACTACAAAGACCATGACGGAGATTATAAAGATCATGACATCGATTACAAGGATGACGATGAC
AAGTCCGGACTCAGATCTGGAGGCTCCGGAGGCCCAGAGCCAGCGAAGTCTGCTCCCGCCCCGAAAAAGG
GCTCCAAGAAGGCGGTGACTAAGGCGCAGAAGAAAGGCGGCAAGAAGCGCAAGCGCAGCCGCAAGGAGAG
CTATTCCATCTATGTGTACAAGGTTCTGAAGCAGGTCCACCCTGACACCGGCATTTCGTCCAAGGCCATG
GGCATCATGAATTCGTTTGTGAACGACATTTTCGAGCGCATCGCAGGAGAGGCTTCCCGCCTGGCGCATT
ACAACAAGCGCTCGACCATCACCTCCCGGGAGATCCAGACGGCCGTGCGCCTGCTGCTGCCTGGGGAGTT
GGCCAAGCACGCCGTGTCCGAGGGTACTAAGGCCATCACCAAGTACACCAGCGCTAAGTAATGAGGCGCG
CCGCGGCCGCGAATTCGATATCATAATCAACCTCTGGATTACAAAATTTGTGAAAGATTGACTGGTATTC
TTAACTATGTTGCTCCTTTTACGCTATGTGGATACGCTGCTTTAATGCCTTTGTATCATGCTATTGCTTC
CCGTATGGCTTTCATTTTCTCCTCCTTGTATAAATCCTGGTTAGTTCTTGCCACGGCGGAACTCATCGCC
GCCTGCCTTGCCCGCTGCTGGACAGGGGCTCGGCTGTTGGGCACTGACAATTCCGTGGCTCGAGAGATCT
TCGACTGTGCCTTCTAGTTGCCAGCCATCTGTTGTTTGCCCCTCCCCCGTGCCTTCCTTGACCCTGGAAG
GTGCCACTCCCACTGTCCTTTCCTAATAAAATGAGGAAATTGCATCGCATTGTCTGAGTAGGTGTCATTC
TATTCTGGGGGGTGGGGTGGGGCAGGACAGCAAGGGGGAGGATTGGGAAGACAATAGCAGGCATGAGATC
TCACGTGCGGACCGAGCGGCCGCAGGAACCCCTAGTGATGGAGTTGGCCACTCCCTCTCTGCGCGCTCGC
TCGCTCACTGAGGCCGGGCGACCAAAGGTCGCCCGACGCCCGGGCTTTGCCCGGGCGGCCTCAGTGAGCG
AGCGAGCGCGCAGCTGCCTGCAGGGGCGCCTGATGCGGTATTTTCTCCTTACGCATCTGTGCGGTATTTC
ACACCGCATA
[95 nt withheld, positions 2041-2135]
T
[46 nt withheld, positions 2137-2182]
C
[141 nt withheld, positions 2184-2324]
CCTTTGACGTTGGAGTCCACGTTCTTT
[37 nt withheld, positions 2352-2388]
ACTCTATCTCGGGCTATTCTTTTGATTTATAAGGGATTTTGCCGATTTCGGTCTATTGGTTAAAAAATGA
GCTGATTTAACAAAAATTTAACGCGAATTTTAACAAAATATTAACGTTTACAATTTTATGGTGCACTCTC
AGTACAATCTGCTCTGATGCCGCATAGTTAAGCCAGCCCCGACACCCGCCAACACCCGCTGACGCGCCCT
GACGGGCTTGTCTGCTCCCGGCATCCGCTTACAGACAAGCTGTGACCGTCTCCGGGAGCTGCATGTGTCA
GAGGTTTTCACCGTCATCACCGAAACGCGCGAGACGAAAGGGCCTCGTGATACGCCTATTTTTATAGGTT
AATGTCATGATAATAATGGTTTCTTAGACGTCAGGTGGCACTTTTCGGGGAAATGTGCGCGGAACCCCTA
TTTGTTTATTTTTCTAAATACATTCAAATATGTATCCGCTCATGAGACAATAACCCTGATAAATGCTTCA
ATAATATTGAAAAAGGAAGAGTATGAGTATTCAACATTTCCGTGTCGCCCTTATTCCCTTTTTTGCGGCA
TTTTGCCTTCCTGTTTTTGCTCACCCAGAAACGCTGGTGAAAGTAAAAGATGCTGAAGATCAGTTGGGTG
CACGAGTGGGTTACATCGAACTGGATCTCAACAGCGGTAAGATCCTTGAGAGTTTTCGCCCCGAAGAACG
TTTTCCAATGATGAGCACTTTTAAAGTTCTGCTATGTGGCGCGGTATTATCCCGTATTGACGCCGGGCAA
GAGCAACTCGGTCGCCGCATACACTATTCTCAGAATGACTTGGTTGAGTACTCACCAGTCACAGAAAAGC
ATCTTACGGATGGCATGACAGTAAGAGAATTATGCAGTGCTGCCATAACCATGAGTGATAACACTGCGGC
CAACTTACTTCTGACAACGATCGGAGGACCGAAGGAGCTAACCGCTTTTTTGCACAACATGGGGGATCAT
GTAACTCGCCTTGATCGTTGGGAACCGGAGCTGAATGAAGCCATACCAAACGACGAGCGTGACACCACGA
TGCCTGTAGCAATGGCAACAACGTTGCGCAAACTATTAACTGGCGAACTACTTACTCTAGCTTCCCGGCA
ACAATTAATAGACTGGATGGAGGCGGATAAAGTTGCAGGACCACTTCTGCGCTCGGCCCTTCCGGCTGGC
TGGTTTATTGCTGATAAATCTGGAGCCGGTGAGCGTGGGTCTCGCGGTATCATTGCAGCACTGGGGCCAG
ATGGTAAGCCCTCCCGTATCGTAGTTATCTACACGACGGGGAGTCAGGCAACTATGGATGAACGAAATAG
ACAGATCGCTGAGATAGGTGCCTCACTGATTAAGCATTGGTAACTGTCAGACCAAGTTTACTCATATATA
CTTTAGATTGATTTAAAACTTCATTTTTAATTTAAAAGGATCTAGGTGAAGATCCTTTTTGATAATCTCA
TGACCAAAATCCCTTAACGTGAGTTTTCGTTCCACTGAGCGTCAGACCCCGTAGAAAAGATCAAAGGATC
TTCTTGAGATCCTTTTTTTCTGCGCGTAATCTGCTGCTTGCAAACAAAAAAACCACCGCTACCAGCGGTG
GTTTGTTTGCCGGATCAAGAGCTACCAACTCTTTTTCCGAAGGTAACTGGCTTCAGCAGAGCGCAGATAC
CAAATACTGTTCTTCTAGTGTAGCCGTAGTTAGGCCACCACTTCAAGAACTCTGTAGCACCGCCTACATA
CCTCGCTCTGCTAATCCTGTTACCAGTGGCTGCTGCCAGTGGCGATAAGTCGTGTCTTACCGGGTTGGAC
TCAAGACGATAGTTACCGGATAAGGCGCAGCGGTCGGGCTGAACGGGGGGTTCGTGCACACAGCCCAGCT
TGGAGCGAACGACCTACACCGAACTGAGATACCTACAGCGTGAGCTATGAGAAAGCGCCACGCTTCCCGA
AGGGAGAAAGGCGGACAGGTATCCGGTAAGCGGCAGGGTCGGAACAGGAGAGCGCACGAGGGAGCTTCCA
GGGGGAAACGCCTGGTATCTTTATAGTCCTGTCGGGTTTCGCCACCTCTGACTTGAGCGTCGATTTTTGT
GATGCTCGTCAGGGGGGCGGAGCCTATGGAAAAACGCCAGCAACGCGGCCTTTTTACGGTTCCTGGCCTT
TTGCTGGCCTTTTGCTCACATGTCCTGCAGGCAGCTGCGCGCTCGCTCGCTCACTGAGGCCGCCCGGGCG
TCGGGCGACCTTTGGTCGCCCGGCCTCAGTGAGCGAGCGAGCGCGCAGAGAGGGAGTGGCCAACTCCATC
ACTAGGGGTTCCTGCGGCCGCACGCGTCGAGTGAACGGATGAGTGGAATTTACTGCACCCATAAGTAGAA
TCTTGAGCCCTGTGCCTGACCTAGACTAGGCCCTCAGACATGGTTCAGGGCTGGCAGGATGAGTAAGTGC
CTACTGAATGCAAAGGCTGCAGAGGCGAGAGGCAGGTGGTGGGGATGCAGCTCCTTGTGCACCATCTGGC
AAGGGAAGAGAAGGTGACTCTTTACCACCAACCCCTCCCCTGTGCCAGGCTCCTGCGGTACACAAGACAG
GAGCATGGAGGAAAATCAAACCAAGCCTCCGCCAGTGGGATGGAAAAGGTTTCCAAATAAACCAGCGGCC
AAGGCTCAGAATGGCTGACCAGAGGCCTTGCCCAGAGGACAGAGAAATCCACACGGCTGCCTGATGAAAT
CGAGAGGACACGCCAACTAGATTAGCACAGATCATCAGCCTACAACCAAAGTACCTGCTCCAGGAGCACA
CGGAGCTTTGGCGCCCACCTTCAGGCTCTGGCCATGCCAGACATCATGAAGGGCAGCCTCAGGCTCCCTC
AGAAAAGCAAAGAACAAGAACTGCAAGAGTTTCGTTTAAAATCCATGTTAAGTCTGAACAGCTTCACAAT
TGCAATTAGCCAGACAGAGCTCGAGCTCGGGCTGGGCATAAAAGTCAGGGCAGAGCCATCTATTGCTTA
